>Addgene plasmid #148976 | pGBW-m4046574 | addgene full sequence | sequence record 299914 | Addgene NGS Result
GCGGCCGCTTGCTATATTGAAGTACGGATTAGAAGCCGCCGAGCGGGCGACAGCCCTCCGACGGAAGACT
CTCCTCCGTGCGTCCTCGTCTTCACCGGTCGCGTTCCTGAAACGCAGATGTGCCTCGCGCCGCACTGCTC
CGAACAATAAAGATTCTACAATACTAGCTTTTATGGTTATGAAGAGGAAAAATTGGCAGTAACCTGGCCC
CACAAACCTTCAAATTAACGAATCAAATTAACAACCATAGGATGATAATGCGATTAGTTTTTTAGCCTTA
TTTCTGGGGTAATTAATCAGCGAAGCGATGATTTTTGATCTATTAACAGATATATAAATGGAAAAGCTGC
ATAACCACTTTAACTAATACTTTCAACATTTTCAGTTTGTATTACTTCTTATTCAAATGTCATAAAAGTA
TCAACAAAAAATTGTTAATATACCTCTATACTTTAACGTCAAGGAGAAAAAACTATAATGTTCGTCTTTT
TAGTTTTGCTTCCATTGGTGAGCTCCCAATGCGTTAATCTGACAACTCGCACGCAGCTACCTCCAGCATA
CACTAACTCTTTCACCAGAGGCGTCTATTACCCCGACAAAGTATTTCGTTCTTCGGTTTTACATAGTACC
CAAGATTTGTTCTTGCCATTCTTTTCAAACGTTACTTGGTTTCACGCCATACACGTTTCTGGTACCAATG
GTACTAAGAGGTTCGATAACCCAGTGTTGCCATTCAATGACGGTGTCTACTTCGCTTCCACAGAAAAGTC
TAACATCATTAGAGGTTGGATCTTTGGAACCACGCTTGATTCCAAGACTCAATCTTTGTTAATTGTCAAC
AACGCTACTAATGTTGTAATTAAAGTCTGTGAGTTCCAATTCTGTAACGACCCGTTTTTGGGTGTTTATT
ACCATAAGAATAATAAAAGCTGGATGGAATCCGAATTTCGGGTTTATTCAAGTGCTAACAACTGTACCTT
CGAATACGTCAGTCAACCTTTCCTGATGGATTTGGAGGGTAAGCAAGGCAACTTCAAGAACTTGAGAGAA
TTTGTCTTCAAAAATATCGACGGTTACTTTAAGATCTACTCTAAGCACACACCAATTAACCTAGTTAGAG
ATTTACCTCAGGGTTTCTCTGCTTTGGAACCACTCGTTGATTTGCCGATTGGTATCAACATTACGAGATT
TCAAACTTTGCTAGCCTTACACCGATCATATTTAACTCCTGGTGACTCCTCGTCTGGATGGACTGCGGGT
GCTGCTGCCTACTATGTCGGTTATTTGCAGCCAAGAACCTTTCTGCTCAAGTACAATGAAAACGGGACAA
TTACCGATGCTGTAGACTGTGCTTTGGATCCATTGAGCGAAACTAAGTGCACCCTAAAATCTTTCACAGT
TGAAAAGGGTATATACCAAACTAGCAACTTTAGAGTTCAACCAACTGAATCAATAGTCAGATTCCCAAAT
ATCACCAACTTGTGTCCATTCGGTGAGGTTTTTAATGCCACAAGGTTTGCTTCTGTGTACGCTTGGAACC
GTAAGAGAATCTCCAATTGTGTGGCAGATTACTCTGTACTATATAACAGTGCTTCCTTCTCTACTTTCAA
ATGTTACGGGGTTTCGCCAACCAAGCTTAACGACTTATGCTTCACTAATGTTTACGCAGACTCCTTTGTC
ATTAGAGGCGATGAAGTAAGACAAATCGCGCCAGGTCAAACCGGTAAGATTGCTGATTACAACTACAAAT
TGCCAGACGACTTCACCGGTTGCGTGATCGCTTGGAATAGCAACAACTTGGATTCGAAGGTTGGTGGGAA
CTATAACTATTTGTACCGCCTATTTCGTAAGTCTAATTTGAAACCTTTCGAAAGAGACATAAGTACCGAG
ATTTATCAAGCTGGTTCTACTCCTTGTAATGGGGTCGAAGGTTTTAACTGTTACTTCCCCTTACAATCTT
ACGGTTTTCAGCCAACCAACGGAGTTGGTTACCAACCATATAGAGTTGTTGTCCTGTCTTTTGAACTATT
GCATGCCCCAGCTACAGTCTGCGGTCCCAAAAAGTCCACGAACTTGGTTAAAAATAAGTGTGTCAACTTC
AATTTCAATGGTCTTACTGGTACTGGCGTATTGACCGAATCCAACAAGAAGTTCCTGCCATTCCAACAAT
TCGGTAGAGATATTGCAGATACGACCGATGCGGTCCGGGATCCTCAAACTTTGGAAATTTTGGACATCAC
TCCATGTTCCTTTGGTGGTGTTAGCGTTATTACCCCTGGAACCAACACTTCTAATCAGGTCGCCGTTTTA
TACCAAGACGTCAACTGTACGGAAGTGCCAGTTGCTATCCACGCTGACCAACTAACCCCTACTTGGAGAG
TCTACTCTACTGGTTCTAATGTTTTCCAAACAAGAGCTGGTTGTTTGATAGGTGCTGAGCATGTCAACAA
CTCCTATGAATGTGACATTCCAATTGGTGCCGGAATCTGTGCATCCTACCAAACACAGACTAATTCACCA
AGAAGAGCTAGAAGTGTTGCTTCACAAAGTATCATTGCATACACCATGAGCCTAGGTGCCGAAAACTCAG
TCGCATACAGTAACAATTCTATTGCTATACCAACTAATTTCACTATTTCTGTTACTACTGAAATCTTACC
TGTCTCTATGACAAAGACCTCAGTGGATTGTACAATGTATATCTGTGGTGACTCTACTGAGTGTTCTAAT
TTGTTGTTACAATACGGTTCCTTCTGCACACAATTGAACCGTGCTCTTACGGGTATTGCTGTCGAACAAG
ACAAAAACACCCAGGAAGTATTTGCCCAAGTCAAGCAAATCTACAAGACCCCACCCATTAAGGATTTCGG
CGGTTTCAACTTTAGCCAAATCTTGCCAGATCCATCAAAGCCATCCAAGAGATCGTTTATCGAAGATTTA
TTATTTAATAAAGTTACGTTAGCCGACGCTGGATTCATCAAGCAATATGGCGATTGCTTGGGTGACATTG
CAGCCCGAGACTTGATATGTGCGCAGAAGTTCAATGGTCTTACCGTGTTGCCCCCACTATTGACTGATGA
AATGATCGCTCAATATACCTCAGCGCTCTTGGCTGGGACGATTACTTCTGGTTGGACATTTGGTGCTGGT
GCTGCATTGCAAATCCCATTTGCTATGCAAATGGCTTACAGATTCAACGGGATAGGAGTTACTCAAAACG
TTCTGTATGAAAACCAAAAGCTAATCGCTAATCAATTCAACTCGGCCATTGGTAAGATTCAAGACTCTTT
GTCCTCGACTGCTTCGGCGCTTGGTAAACTACAAGACGTTGTTAACCAGAATGCTCAAGCTTTGAACACC
CTCGTAAAACAGTTGTCCTCTAACTTCGGGGCCATTTCTTCCGTACTCAACGATATCTTATCTAGGTTGG
ATAAGGTTGAGGCCGAAGTACAAATCGATAGATTGATCACCGGAAGATTGCAATCGCTACAAACCTACGT
TACTCAACAACTTATCCGCGCTGCTGAAATTAGAGCTAGTGCTAATTTAGCCGCGACCAAGATGAGTGAA
TGTGTCCTAGGTCAGTCTAAGCGTGTTGACTTCTGTGGTAAAGGTTATCATTTGATGTCCTTTCCCCAAT
CTGCCCCGCACGGTGTCGTCTTTTTGCATGTTACTTACGTGCCGGCTCAGGAAAAGAACTTCACTACAGC
TCCTGCCATCTGTCACGATGGTAAAGCTCACTTCCCAAGAGAAGGTGTTTTCGTTTCTAATGGTACTCAC
TGGTTCGTCACACAAAGAAACTTCTACGAGCCCCAAATTATTACTACTGACAACACCTTCGTATCCGGTA
ATTGTGACGTTGTCATCGGTATTGTCAACAACACCGTTTATGATCCACTCCAACCAGAATTAGATTCCTT
CAAGGAAGAATTGGATAAATACTTTAAGAATCACACCTCCCCTGACGTTGATCTAGGTGACATATCTGGC
ATTAACGCTTCCGTGGTTAACATTCAAAAGGAAATAGACAGGTTAAATGAGGTTGCCAAGAACTTGAACG
AGTCATTGATTGATCTCCAAGAACTAGGTAAGTACGAACAATACATTAAATGGCCGTGGTACATCTGGTT
GGGTTTTATCGCAGGGCTGATTGCTATTGTTATGGTGACCATCATGTTGTGCTGTATGACCTCATGTTGT
TCTTGTTTAAAGGGTTGTTGCAGCTGCGGTTCTTGTTGCAAGTTCGATGAAGACGACTCTGAACCTGTAT
TGAAGGGTGTTAAATTGCACTACACGCTCGTGCCGAGAGGTTCTGATTATAAAGATCATGATGGTGATTA
TAAAGATCATGATATTGATTATAAAGATGATGATGATAAATAAACAGGCCCCTTTTCCTTTGTCGATATC
ATGTAATTAGTTATGTCACGCTTACATTCACGCCCTCCTCCCACATCCGCTCTAACCGAAAAGGAAGGAG
TTAGACAACCTGAAGTCTAGGTCCCTATTTATTTTTTTTAATAGTTATGTTAGTATTAAGAACGTTATTT
ATATTTCAAATTTTTCTTTTTTTTCTGTACAAAGCGGCCGCCGAACCACTAGTGCACTGCAGTACACGGT
TTCCTTGAAATTTTTTTGATTCGGTAATCTCCGAACAGAAGGAAGAACGAAGGAAGGAGCACAGACTTAG
ATTGGTATATATACGCATATGTAGTGTTGAAGAAACATGAAATTGCCCAGTATTCTTAACCCAACTGCAC
AGAACAAAAACGTGCAGGAAACGAAGATAAATCATGTCGAAAGCTACATATAAGGAACGTGCTGCTACTC
ATCCTAGTCCTGTTGCTGCCAAGCTATTTAATATCATGCACGAAAAGCAAACAAACTTGTGTGCTTCATT
GGATGTTCGTACCACCAAGGAATTACTGGAGTTAGTTGAAGCATTAGGTCCCAAAATTTGTTTACTAAAA
ACACATGTGGATATCTTGACTGATTTTTCCATGGAGGGCACAGTTAAGCCGCTAAAGGCATTATCCGCCA
AGTACAATTTTTTACTCTTCGAGGACAGAAAATTTGCTGACATTGGTAATACAGTCAAATTGCAGTACTC
TGCGGGTGTATACAGAATAGCAGAATGGGCAGACATTACGAATGCACACGGTGTGGTGGGCCCAGGTATT
GTTAGCGGTTTGAAGCAGGCGGCAGAAGAAGTAACAAAGGAACCTAGAGGCCTTTTGATGTTAGCAGAAT
TGTCATGCAAGGGCTCCCTATCTACTGGAGAATATACTAAGGGTACTGTTGACATTGCGAAGAGCGACAA
AGATTTTGTTATCGGCTTTATTGCTCAAAGAGACATGGGTGGAAGAGATGAAGGTTACGATTGGTTGATT
ATGACACCCGGTGTGGGTTTAGATGACAAGGGAGATGCATTGGGTCAACAGTATAGAACCGTGGATGATG
TGGTTTCTACAGGATCTGACATTATTATTGTTGGAAGAGGACTATTTGCAAAGGGAAGGGATGCTAAGGT
AGAGGGTGAACGTTACAGAAAAGCAGGCTGGGAAGCATATTTGAGAAGATGCGGCCAGCAAAACTAAAAA
ACTGTATTATAAGTAAATGCATGTATACTAAACTCACAAATTAGAGCTTCAATTTAATTATATCAGTTAT
TACCCGAGTAACGAAGCATCTGTGCTTCATTTTGTAGAACAAAAATGCAACGCGAGAGCGCTAATTTTTC
AAACAAAGAATCTGAGCTGCATTTTTACAGAACAGAAATGCAACGCGAAAGCGCTATTTTACCAACGAAG
AATCTGTGCTTCATTTTTGTAAAACAAAAATGCAACGCGAGAGCGCTAATTTTTCAAACAAAGAATCTGA
GCTGCATTTTTACAGAACAGAAATGCAACGCGAGAGCGCTATTTTACCAACAAAGAATCTATACTTCTTT
TTTGTTCTACAAAAATGCATCCCGAGAGCGCTATTTTTCTAACAAAGCATCTTAGATTACTTTTTTTCTC
CTTTGTGCGCTCTATAATGCAGTCTCTTGATAACTTTTTGCACTGTAGGTCCGTTAAGGTTAGAAGAAGG
CTACTTTGGTGTCTATTTTCTCTTCCATAAAAAAAGCCTGACTCCACTTCCCGCGTTTACTGATTACTAG
CGAAGCTGCGGGTGCATTTTTTCAAGATAAAGGCATCCCCGATTATATTCTATACCGATGTGGATTGCGC
ATACTTTGTGAACAGAAAGTGATAGCGTTGATGATTCTTCATTGGTCAGAAAATTATGAACGGTTTCTTC
TATTTTGTCTCTATATACTACGTATAGGAAATGTTTACATTTTCGTATTGTTTTCGATTCACTCTATGAA
TAGTTCTTACTACAATTTTTTTGTCTAAAGAGTAATACTAGAGATAAACATAAAAAATGTAGAGGTCGAG
TTTAGATGCAAGTTCAAGGAGCGAAAGGTGGATGGGTAGGTTATATAGGGATATAGCACAGAGATATATA
GCAAAGAGATACTTTTGAGCAATGTTTGTGGAAGCGGTATTCGCAATATTTTAGTAGCTCGTTACAGTCC
GGTGCGTTTTTGGTTTTTTGAAAGTGCGTCATCAGAGCGCTTTTGGTTTTCAAAAGCGCTCTGAAGTTCC
TATACTTTCTAGCTAGAGAATAGGAACTTCCCGAGCGGCCGCGTGTTACAAGCTTGACTCCAGCGTAACT
GGACTGCAATCAACTCACTGGCTCACCTTCACGGGTGGGCCTTTCTTCGGTAGAAAATCAAAGGATCTTC
TTGAGATCCTTTTTTTCTGCGCGTAATCTGCTGCTTGCAAACAAAAAAACCACCGCTACCAGCGGTGGTT
TGTTTGCCGGATCAAGAGCTACCAACTCTTTTTCCGAGGTAACTGGCTTCAGCAGAGCGCAGATACCAAA
TACTGTTCTTCTAGTGTAGCCGTAGTTAGGCCACCACTTCAAGAACTCTGTAGCACCGCCTACATACCTC
GCTCTGCTAATCCTGTTACCAGTGGCTGCTGCCAGTGGCGATAAGTCGTGTCTTACCGGGTTGGACTCAA
GACGATAGTTACCGGATAAGGCGCAGCGGTCGGGCTGAACGGGGGGTTCGTGCACACAGCCCAGCTTGGA
GCGAACGACCTACACCGAACTGAGATACCTACAGCGTGAGCTATGAGAAAGCGCCACGCTTCCCGAAGGG
AGAAAGGCGGACAGGTATCCGGTAAGCGGCAGGGTCGGAACAGGAGAGCGCACGAGGGAGCTTCCAGGGG
TAAACGCCTGGTATCTTTATAGTCCTGTCGGGTTTCGCCACCTCTGACTTGAGCATCGATTTTTGTGATG
CTCGTCAGGGGGGCGGAGCCTATGGAAAAACGCCAGCAACGCAGAAAGGCCCACCCGAAGGTGAGCCAGG
TGATTACATTTGGGCCCTCATCAGAGGTTTTCACCGTCATCACCGAAACGCGCGAGGCAGCTGCGGTAAA
GCTCATCAGCGTGGTCGTGAAGCGATTCACAGATGTCTGCCTGTTCATCCGCGTCCAGCTCGTTGAGTTT
CTCCAGAAGCGTTAATGTCTGGCTTCTGATAAAGCGGGCCATGTTAAGGGCGGTTTTTTCCTGTTTGGTC
ACTTACCAATGCTTAATCAGTGAGGCACCTATCTCAGCGATCTGTCTATTTCGTTCATCCATAGTTGCCT
GACTCCCCGTCGTGTAGATAACTACGATGCGGGAGGGCTTACCATCTGGCCCCAGTGCTGCAATGATACC
GCGAGACCCACGCTCACCGGCTCCAGATTTATCAGCAATAAACCAGCCAGCCGGGAGGGCCGAGCGCAGA
AGTGATCCTGCAACTTTATCCGCCTCCATCCAGTCTATTAATTGTTGCCGGGAAGCTAGAGTAAGTAGTT
CGCCAGTTAATAGTTTGCGCAACGTTGTTGCCATTGCTACAGGCATCGTGGTGTCACGCTCGTCGTTTGG
TATGGCTTCATTCAGCTCCGGTTCCCAACGATCAAGGCGAGTTACATGATCCCCCATGTTGTGCAAAAAA
GCGGTTAGCTCCTTCGGTCCTCCGATCGTTGCCAGAAGTAAGTTGGCCGCAGTGTTATCACTCATGGTTA
TGGCAGCACTGCATAATTCTCTTACTGTCATGCCATCCGTGAGATGCTTTTCTGTGACTGGTGAGTACTC
AACCAAGTCATTCTGAGAATAGTGTATGCGGCGACCGAGTTGCTCTTGCCCGGCGTCAATACGGGATAAT
ACCGCGCCACATAGCAGAACTTTAAAAGTGCTCATCATTGGAAAACGTTCTTCGGGGCGTAAACTCTCAA
GGATCTTACCGCTGTTGAGATCCAGTTCGATGTAACCCACTCGTGCACCCAACTGATCTTCAGCATCTTT
TACTTTCACCAGCGTTTCTGGGTGAGCAAAAACAGGAAGGCAAAATGCCGCAAAAAAGGGAATAAGGGCG
ACACGGAAATGTTGAATACTCATTTTAGCTTCCTTAGCTCCTGAAAATCTCGATAACTCAAAAAATACGC
CCGGTAGTGATCTTATTTCATTATGGTGAAAGTTGGAACCTCTTACGTGCCGATCAAGTCAAAAGCCTCC
GGTCGGAGGCTTTTGACTTTCTGCTATGGAGGTCAGGTATGATTTAAATGGTCAGTTAGA
Features (pLannotate 1.2.2; 14 found; start..end, strand, type, name):
     25..466     +  promoter       GAL1 promoter: S. cerevisiae GAL1; inducible promoter, regulated by Gal4
    478..4296    +  CDS            S: SPIKE_SARS2 - Experimental evidence at protein level: Swiss-Prot protein existence level 1. [Spike glycoprotein]: May down-regulate host tetherin (BST2) by lysosomal degradation, thereby counteracting its antiviral activity. From Severe acute respiratory syndrome coronavirus 2 (2019-nCoV) (SARS-CoV-2).
   4314..4331    +  CDS            3xFLAG (fragment): three tandem FLAG® epitope tags, followed by an enterokinase cleavage site
   4409..4581    +  terminator     CYC1 terminator (fragment): S. cerevisiae CYC1; transcription terminator for CYC1
   4617..4793    +  promoter       URA3 promoter (fragment): S. cerevisiae URA3
   4794..5597    +  CDS            URA3: orotidine-5'-phosphate decarboxylase, required for uracil biosynthesis; S. cerevisiae URA3; yeast auxotrophic marker, counterselectable with 5-fluoroorotic acid (5-FOA)
   5680..6662    -  rep_origin     2μ ori: yeast 2μ plasmid origin of replication
   6740..6769    +  terminator     T3Te terminator: phage T3 early transcription terminator
   6791..7378    +  rep_origin     ori: high-copy-number ColE1/pMB1/pBR322/pUC origin of replication
   7390..7417    -  terminator     T7Te terminator: phage T7 early transcription terminator
   7441..7632    -  CDS            rop: Rop protein, which maintains plasmids at low copy number; rop
   7633..8493    -  CDS            AmpR: β-lactamase; bla; confers resistance to ampicillin, carbenicillin, and related antibiotics
   8494..8596    -  promoter       cat promoter: promoter of the E. coli cat gene encoding chloramphenicol acetyltransferase
   8597..8628    -  terminator     tonB terminator: bidirectional E. coli tonB-P14 transcription terminator
