[The description below was written by a language model from this plasmid's Addgene catalogue record and pLannotate feature annotations shown in this document.]
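Description:
pGBW-m4046574 is an episomal yeast expression plasmid for galactose-inducible production of the SARS-CoV-2 surface (spike) glycoprotein in Saccharomyces cerevisiae. It is an E. coli–yeast shuttle vector. In bacteria it is maintained through a ColE1/pUC-type origin, listed as high copy, with ampicillin selection from a β-lactamase gene that the annotation places downstream of a cat promoter. A short rop annotation lies directly adjacent to the AmpR coding sequence, and several bacterial terminators (T3Te, T7Te, tonB) insulate the bacterial modules. In yeast, the 2μ origin supports multicopy replication. The URA3 marker allows selection in ura3 strains on medium lacking uracil, and it can be counterselected with 5-fluoroorotic acid.

The payload is a synthetic full-length S open reading frame of about 3.8 kb, recoded for S. cerevisiae codon usage ("recode 1") and based on the reference spike protein sequence. It sits between the GAL1 promoter, which is regulated by Gal4 and induced by galactose, and a CYC1 transcription terminator. According to the catalogue entry, the backbone supplies a C-terminal thrombin cleavage site followed by a 3xFLAG epitope, which would allow detection or affinity capture of the protein and subsequent tag removal. The feature table detects only a short 3xFLAG fragment just downstream of the S coding sequence, so the annotation does not fully confirm the tag. The depositor notes that the insert was made by gene synthesis with a NotI site and that the sequencing used for quality control may not cover the entire plasmid. The stated purpose is spike protein expression in yeast, and the record specifies no further application.
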