Addgene plasmid #148976: pGBW-m4046574
Purpose: Yeast Expression plasmid for SARS-CoV-2 surface glycoprotein (Spike protein)
Depositing lab: Ginkgo Bioworks & Benjie Chen. Depositing organization: Ginkgo Bioworks.
Backbone
  Vector backbone: AmpR; 2u URA3
  Backbone size w/o insert (bp): 4078
  Vector type: Yeast Expression
  Selectable markers: URA3
Growth in bacteria
  Bacterial resistance: Ampicillin, 100 μg/mL
  Growth temperature: 37°C
  Growth strain: DH5alpha
  Copy number: High Copy
Gene/Insert
  Gene/Insert name: SARS-CoV-2 S (surface glycoprotein) (alt names: Spike protein; S protein)
  Species: S. cerevisiae (budding yeast); Severe acute respiratory syndrome coronavirus 2
  Insert size (bp): 3815
  Mutation: Saccharomyces cerevisiae recode 1
  Entrez Gene: S (a.k.a. GU280_gp02, spike glycoprotein)
  Promoter: pGAL1
  Tag / fusion protein: Cleavable thrombin;3xFLAG (C terminal on backbone)
  Cloning method: Unknown
Resource information
  A portion of this plasmid was derived from a plasmid made by: GinkgoBioworks
Depositor comments: NCBI Reference Sequence: YP_009724390.1. Created by gene synthesis with Not1 site. NGS used for QC was performed by Ginkgo and may not fully cover the entire plasmid.
How to cite: pGBW-m4046574 was a gift from Ginkgo Bioworks & Benjie Chen (Addgene plasmid # 148976 ; http://n2t.net/addgene:148976 ; RRID:Addgene_148976)
